>Addgene plasmid #219137 | SFFV-ZNF101-Brd 175 | addgene full sequence | sequence record 448949 | Addgene NGS Result
ATTTATGCAGAGGCCGAGGCCGCCTCGGCCTCTGAGCTATTCCAGAAGTAGTGAGGAGGCTTTTTTGGAG
GCCTAGGGACGTACCCAATTCGCCCTATAGTGAGTCGTATTACGCGCGCTCACTGGCCGTCGTTTTACAA
CGTCGTGACTGGGAAAACCCTGGCGTTACCCAACTTAATCGCCTTGCAGCACATCCCCCTTTCGCCAGCT
GGCGTAATAGCGAAGAGGCCCGCACCGATCGCCCTTCCCAACAGTTGCGCAGCCTGAATGGCGAATGGG
[124 nt withheld, positions 280-403]
C
[91 nt withheld, positions 405-495]
A
[49 nt withheld, positions 497-545]
CCTTTGACGTTGGAGTCCACGTTCTTT
[37 nt withheld, positions 573-609]
ACCCTATCTCGGTCTATTCTTTTGATTTATAAGGGATTTTGCCGATTTCGGCCTATTGGTTAAAAAATGA
GCTGATTTAACAAAAATTTAACGCGAATTTTAACAAAATATTAACGCTTACAATTTAGGTGGCACTTTTC
GGGGAAATGTGCGCGGAACCCCTATTTGTTTATTTTTCTAAATACATTCAAATATGTATCCGCTCATGAG
ACAATAACCCTGATAAATGCTTCAATAATATTGAAAAAGGAAGAGTATGAGTATTCAACATTTCCGTGTC
GCCCTTATTCCCTTTTTTGCGGCATTTTGCCTTCCTGTTTTTGCTCACCCAGAAACGCTGGTGAAAGTAA
AAGATGCTGAAGATCAGTTGGGTGCACGAGTGGGTTACATCGAACTGGATCTCAACAGCGGTAAGATCCT
TGAGAGTTTTCGCCCCGAAGAACGTTTTCCAATGATGAGCACTTTTAAAGTTCTGCTATGTGGCGCGGTA
TTATCCCGTATTGACGCCGGGCAAGAGCAACTCGGTCGCCGCATACACTATTCTCAGAATGACTTGGTTG
AGTACTCACCAGTCACAGAAAAGCATCTTACGGATGGCATGACAGTAAGAGAATTATGCAGTGCTGCCAT
AACCATGAGTGATAACACTGCGGCCAACTTACTTCTGACAACGATCGGAGGACCGAAGGAGCTAACCGCT
TTTTTGCACAACATGGGGGATCATGTAACTCGCCTTGATCGTTGGGAACCGGAGCTGAATGAAGCCATAC
CAAACGACGAGCGTGACACCACGATGCCTGTAGCAATGGCAACAACGTTGCGCAAACTATTAACTGGCGA
ACTACTTACTCTAGCTTCCCGGCAACAATTAATAGACTGGATGGAGGCGGATAAAGTTGCAGGACCACTT
CTGCGCTCGGCCCTTCCGGCTGGCTGGTTTATTGCTGATAAATCTGGAGCCGGTGAGCGTGGGTCTCGCG
GTATCATTGCAGCACTGGGGCCAGATGGTAAGCCCTCCCGTATCGTAGTTATCTACACGACGGGGAGTCA
GGCAACTATGGATGAACGAAATAGACAGATCGCTGAGATAGGTGCCTCACTGATTAAGCATTGGTAACTG
TCAGACCAAGTTTACTCATATATACTTTAGATTGATTTAAAACTTCATTTTTAATTTAAAAGGATCTAGG
TGAAGATCCTTTTTGATAATCTCATGACCAAAATCCCTTAACGTGAGTTTTCGTTCCACTGAGCGTCAGA
CCCCGTAGAAAAGATCAAAGGATCTTCTTGAGATCCTTTTTTTCTGCGCGTAATCTGCTGCTTGCAAACA
AAAAAACCACCGCTACCAGCGGTGGTTTGTTTGCCGGATCAAGAGCTACCAACTCTTTTTCCGAAGGTAA
CTGGCTTCAGCAGAGCGCAGATACCAAATACTGTTCTTCTAGTGTAGCCGTAGTTAGGCCACCACTTCAA
GAACTCTGTAGCACCGCCTACATACCTCGCTCTGCTAATCCTGTTACCAGTGGCTGCTGCCAGTGGCGAT
AAGTCGTGTCTTACCGGGTTGGACTCAAGACGATAGTTACCGGATAAGGCGCAGCGGTCGGGCTGAACGG
GGGGTTCGTGCACACAGCCCAGCTTGGAGCGAACGACCTACACCGAACTGAGATACCTACAGCGTGAGCT
ATGAGAAAGCGCCACGCTTCCCGAAGGGAGAAAGGCGGACAGGTATCCGGTAAGCGGCAGGGTCGGAACA
GGAGAGCGCACGAGGGAGCTTCCAGGGGGAAACGCCTGGTATCTTTATAGTCCTGTCGGGTTTCGCCACC
TCTGACTTGAGCGTCGATTTTTGTGATGCTCGTCAGGGGGGCGGAGCCTATGGAAAAACGCCAGCAACGC
GGCCTTTTTACGGTTCCTGGCCTTTTGCTGGCCTTTTGCTCACATGTTCTTTCCTGCGTTATCCCCTGAT
TCTGTGGATAACCGTATTACCGCCTTTGAGTGAGCTGATACCGCTCGCCGCAGCCGAACGACCGAGCGCA
GCGAGTCAGTGAGCGAGGAAGCGGAAGAGCGCCCAATACGCAAACCGCCTCTCCCCGCGCGTTGGCCGAT
TCATTAATGCAGCTGGCACGACAGGTTTCCCGACTGGAAAGCGGGCAGTGAGCGCAACGCAATTAATGTG
AGTTAGCTCACTCATTAGGCACCCCAGGCTTTACACTTTATGCTTCCGGCTCGTATGTTGTGTGGAATTG
TGAGCGGATAACAATTTCACACAGGAAACAGCTATGACCATGATTACGCCAAGCGCGCAATTAACCCTCA
CTAAAGGGAACAAAAGCTGGAGCTGCAAGCTTAATGTAGTCTTATGCAATACTCTTGTAGTCTTGCAACA
TGGTAACGATGAGTTAGCAACATGCCTTACAAGGAGAGAAAAAGCACCGTGCATGCCGATTGGTGGAAGT
AAGGTGGTACGATCGTGCCTTATTAGGAAGGCAACAGACGGGTCTGACATGGATTGGACGAACCACTGAA
TTGCCGCATTGCAGAGATATTGTATTTAAGTGCCTAGCTCGATACATAAACGGGTCTCTCTGGTTAGACC
AGATCTGAGCCTGGGAGCTCTCTGGCTAACTAGGGAACCCACTGCTTAAGCCTCAATAAAGCTTGCCTTG
AGTGCTTCAAGTAGTGTGTGCCCGTCTGTTGTGTGACTCTGGTAACTAGAGATCCCTCAGACCCTTTTAG
TCAGTGTGGAAAATCTCTAGCAGTGGCGCCCGAACAGGGACTTGAAAGCGAAAGGGAAACCAGAGGAGCT
CTCTCGACGCAGGACTCGGCTTGCTGAAGCGCGCACGGCAAGAGGCGAGGGGCGGCGACTGGTGAGTACG
CCAAAAATTTTGACTAGCGGAGGCTAGAAGGAGAGAGATGGGTGCGAGAGCGTCAGTATTAAGCGGGGGA
GAATTAGATCGCGATGGGAAAAAATTCGGTTAAGGCCAGGGGGAAAGAAAAAATATAAATTAAAACATAT
AGTATGGGCAAGCAGGGAGCTAGAACGATTCGCAGTTAATCCTGGCCTGTTAGAAACATCAGAAGGCTGT
AGACAAATACTGGGACAGCTACAACCATCCCTTCAGACAGGATCAGAAGAACTTAGATCATTATATAATA
CAGTAGCAACCCTCTATTGTGTGCATCAAAGGATAGAGATAAAAGACACCAAGGAAGCTTTAGACAAGAT
AGAGGAAGAGCAAAACAAAAGTAAGACCACCGCACAGCAAGCGGCCGCTGATCTTCAGACCTGGAGGAGG
AGATATGAGGGACAATTGGAGAAGTGAATTATATAAATATAAAGTAGTAAAAATTGAACCATTAGGAGTA
GCACCCACCAAGGCAAAGAGAAGAGTGGTGCAGAGAGAAAAAAGAGCAGTGGGAATAGGAGCTTTGTTCC
TTGGGTTCTTGGGAGCAGCAGGAAGCACTATGGGCGCAGCGTCAATGACGCTGACGGTACAGGCCAGACA
ATTATTGTCTGGTATAGTGCAGCAGCAGAACAATTTGCTGAGGGCTATTGAGGCGCAACAGCATCTGTTG
CAACTCACAGTCTGGGGCATCAAGCAGCTCCAGGCAAGAATCCTGGCTGTGGAAAGATACCTAAAGGATC
AACAGCTCCTGGGGATTTGGGGTTGCTCTGGAAAACTCATTTGCACCACTGCTGTGCCTTGGAATGCTAG
TTGGAGTAATAAATCTCTGGAACAGATTTGGAATCACACGACCTGGATGGAGTGGGACAGAGAAATTAAC
AATTACACAAGCTTAATACACTCCTTAATTGAAGAATCGCAAAACCAGCAAGAAAAGAATGAACAAGAAT
TATTGGAATTAGATAAATGGGCAAGTTTGTGGAATTGGTTTAACATAACAAATTGGCTGTGGTATATAAA
ATTATTCATAATGATAGTAGGAGGCTTGGTAGGTTTAAGAATAGTTTTTGCTGTACTTTCTATAGTGAAT
AGAGTTAGGCAGGGATATTCACCATTATCGTTTCAGACCCACCTCCCAACCCCGAGGGGACCCGACAGGC
CCGAAGGAATAGAAGAAGAAGGTGGAGAGAGAGACAGAGACAGATCCATTCGATTAGTGAACGGATCTCG
ACGGTATCGGTTAACTTTTAAAAGAAAAGGGGGGATTGGGGGGTACAGTGCAGGGGAAAGAATAGTAGAC
ATAATAGCAACAGACATACAAACTAAAGAATTACAAAAACAAATTACAAAAATTCAAAATTTTATCGATC
ACGAGACTAGCCTCGAGCTGGCTGCAGTAACGCCATTTTGCAAGGCATGGAAAAATACCAAACCAAGAAT
AGAGAAGTTCAGATCAAGGGCGGGTACATGAAAATAGCTAACGTTGGGCCAAACAGGATATCTGCGGTGA
GCAGTTTCGGCCCCGGCCCGGGGCCAAGAACAGATGGTCACCGCAGTTTCGGCCCCGGCCCGAGGCCAAG
AACAGATGGTCCCCAGATATGGCCCAACCCTCAGCAGTTTCTTAAGACCCATCAGATGTTTCCAGGCTCC
CCCAAGGACCTGAAATGACCCTGCGCCTTATTTGAATTAACCAATCAGCCTGCTTCTCGCTTCTGTTCGC
GCGCTTCTGCTTCCCGAGCTCTATAAAAGAGCTCACAACCCCTCACTCGGCGCGCCAGTCCTCCGACAGA
CTGAGTCGGCCGGTCGAATCAAGCTTATCGATACCGTCGACGGATCCGCTAGCCCGCGGTTCGAAATGAG
AGCTCATGCTGGACACAAACGATCTGAGTGTGGTGGGGAATGGAGAGAGACGCCCCGTAAACAGAAACAA
CATGGGAAAGCCTCCATTTCCCCCAGTAGTGGTGCACGGCGCACAGTAACACCAACTCGAAAGAGACCTT
ATGAATGCAAGGTGTGCGGGAAAGCCTTTAATTCTCCCAATTTATTTCAAATCCATCAAAGAACTCACAC
TGGAAAGAGGTCCTATAAATGTAGGGAAATAGTGAGAGCCTTCACAGTTTCCAGTTTCTTTCGAAAACAT
GGAAAAATGCATACTGGAGAAAAACGCTATGAATGTAAATACTGTGGAAAACCTATCGATTATCCCAGTT
TATTTCAAATTCATGTTAGAACTCACACTGGAGAAAAACCTTACAAATGTAAACAATGTGGTAAAGCCTT
CATTTCCGCAGGTTACCTTCGGACACATGAAATCAGATCTCACGCGCTGGAGAAATCCCACCAATGTCAG
GAATGTGGGAAAAAACTCAGTTGTTCCAGTTCCCTTCACAGACATGAAAGAACTCATAGTGGAGGAAAAC
TCTACGAATGTCAAAAATGTGCCAAAGTCTTTAGATGTCCCACGTCCCTTCAAGCACATGAAAGAGCTCA
CACTGGAGAAAGACCTTATGAATGTAATAAATGTGGTAAAACCTTCAATTATCCCAGTTGTTTTCGAAGA
CATAAAAAAACTCATAGTGGAGAAAAGCCATATGAATGTACAAGGTGTGGTAAAGCCTTTGGGTGGTGCA
GTTCCCTCCGAAGACATGAAATGACTCACACTGGAGAAAAACCCTTTGATTGTAAACAGTGTGGTAAAGT
CTTTACTTTTTCAAATTACCTTAGACTTCATGAAAGAACTCATTTGGCCGGGCGTAGCCAGTGCTTTGGC
AGGAGGCAGGGGGATCACCTGAGCCCAGGAGTTTGAACCGGTCGGATCCCCCGGGCTGCAGGAATTCGAG
CATCTTACCGCCATTTATTCCCATATTTGTTCTGTTTTTCTTGATTTGGGTATACATTTAAATGTTAATA
AAACAAAATGGTGGGGCAATCATTTACATTTTTAGGGATATGTAATTACTAGTTCAGGTGTATTGCCACA
AGACAAACATGTTAAGAAACTTTCCCGTTATTTACGCTCTGTTCCTGTTAATCAACCTCTGGATTACAAA
ATTTGTGAAAGATTGACTGATATTCTTAACTATGTTGCTCCTTTTACGCTGTGTGGATATGCTGCTTTAA
TGCCTCTGTATCATGCTATTGCTTCCCGTACGGCTTTCGTTTTCTCCTCCTTGTATAAATCCTGGTTGCT
GTCTCTTTATGAGGAGTTGTGGCCCGTTGTCCGTCAACGTGGCGTGGTGTGCTCTGTGTTTGCTGACGCA
ACCCCCACTGGCTGGGGCATTGCCACCACCTGTCAACTCCTTTCTGGGACTTTCGCTTTCCCCCTCCCGA
TCGCCACGGCAGAACTCATCGCCGCCTGCCTTGCCCGCTGCTGGACAGGGGCTAGGTTGCTGGGCACTGA
TAATTCCGTGGTGTTGTCGGGGAAGCTGACGTCCTTTGCAATTCGATATCAAGCTGTACCTTCTAGATGT
ACAATCTTGGTAGCGCTTCTAGACCAATGACTTACAAGGCAGCTGTAGATCTTAGCCACTTTTTAAAAGA
AAAGGGGGGACTGGAAGGGCTAATTCACTCCCAACGAAGACAAGATCTGCTTTTTGCTTGTACTGGGTCT
CTCTGGTTAGACCAGATCTGAGCCTGGGAGCTCTCTGGCTAACTAGGGAACCCACTGCTTAAGCCTCAAT
AAAGCTTGCCTTGAGTGCTTCAAGTAGTGTGTGCCCGTCTGTTGTGTGACTCTGGTAACTAGAGATCCCT
CAGACCCTTTTAGTCAGTGTGGAAAATCTCTAGCAGTAGTAGTTCATGTCATCTTATTATTCAGTATTTA
TAACTTGCAAAGAAATGAATATCAGAGAGTGAGAGGAACTTGTTTATTGCAGCTTATAATGGTTACAAAT
AAAGCAATAGCATCACAAATTTCACAAATAAAGCATTTTTTTCACTGCATTCTAGTTGTGGTTTGTCCAA
ACTCATCAATGTATCTTATCATGTCTGGCTCTAGCTATCCCGCCCCTAACTCCGCCCATCCCGCCCCTAA
CTCCGCCCAGTTCCGCCCATTCTCCGCCCCATGGCTGACTAATTTTTTTT
Features (pLannotate 1.2.2; 29 found; start..end, strand, type, name):
     94..112     -  promoter       T7 promoter: promoter for bacteriophage T7 RNA polymerase
    120..275     +  CDS            lacZα (fragment): LacZα fragment of β-galactosidase; lacZ fragment
    280..708     +  rep_origin     f1 ori (sequence partly withheld): f1 bacteriophage origin of replication; arrow indicates direction of (+) strand synthesis
    761..865     +  promoter       AmpR promoter: bla
    866..1726    +  CDS            AmpR: β-lactamase; bla; confers resistance to ampicillin, carbenicillin, and related antibiotics
   1897..2485    +  rep_origin     ori: high-copy-number ColE1/pMB1/pBR322/pUC origin of replication
   2668..2760    +  CDS            lacI (fragment): lac repressor; lacI; The lac repressor binds to the lac operator to inhibit transcription in E. coli. This inhibition can be relieved by adding lactose or isopropyl-β-D-thiogalactopyranoside (IPTG).
   2773..2794    +  protein_bind   CAP binding site: CAP binding activates transcription in the presence of cAMP. E. coli catabolite activator protein
   2809..2839    +  promoter       lac promoter: promoter for the E. coli lac operon
   2847..2863    +  protein_bind   lac operator: The lac repressor binds to the lac operator to inhibit transcription in E. coli. This inhibition can be relieved by adding lactose or isopropyl-β-D-thiogalactopyranoside (IPTG). lac repressor encoded by lacI
   2908..2926    +  promoter       T3 promoter: promoter for bacteriophage T3 RNA polymerase
   2954..3180    +  promoter       RSV promoter: Rous sarcoma virus enhancer/promoter
   3181..3361    +  LTR            5' LTR (truncated): truncated 5' long terminal repeat (LTR) from HIV-1
   3408..3533    +  misc_feature   HIV-1 Ψ: packaging signal of human immunodeficiency virus type 1
   3517..3880    +  CDS            HIV-1 gag (fragment): gag protein from human immunodeficiency virus 1; gag
   4026..4259    +  misc_feature   RRE: The Rev response element (RRE) of HIV-1 allows for Rev-dependent mRNA export from the nucleus to the cytoplasm.
   4636..4736    +  CDS            Rev (fragment): human immunodeficiency virus 1 (HIV-1) Rev protein; rev; enhances nuclear export of unspliced and incompletely spliced viral mRNAs
   4755..4872    +  misc_feature   cPPT/CTS: central polypurine tract and central termination sequence of HIV-1
   4906..5307    +  promoter       SFFV promoter: spleen focus-forming virus long terminal repeat (LTR) promoter
   5317..5340    +  misc_feature   MCS (fragment): pBluescript multiple cloning site
   5365..6312    +  CDS            ZNF101 (fragment): ZN101_HUMAN - Experimental evidence at protein level: Swiss-Prot protein existence level 1. May be involved in transcriptional regulation. From Homo sapiens (Human).
   6323..6348    +  misc_feature   MCS (fragment): pBluescript multiple cloning site
   6348..6407    +  CDS            S (fragment): HBSAG_WHV6 - Experimental evidence at transcript level: Swiss-Prot protein existence level 2. The middle envelope protein plays an important role in the budding of the virion. It is involved in the induction of budding in a nucleocapsid independent way. In this process the majority of envelope proteins bud to form subviral lipoprotein particles of 22 nm of diameter that do not contain a nucleocapsid (By similarity). From Woodchuck hepatitis B virus (isolate w64/pWS23) (WHV).
   6539..6942    +  misc_feature   WPRE: woodchuck hepatitis virus posttranscriptional regulatory element
   7000..7059    +  CDS            nef (fragment): NEF_HV1Z2 - Experimental evidence at protein level: Swiss-Prot protein existence level 1. Extracellular Nef protein targets CD4(+) T-lymphocytes for apoptosis by interacting with CXCR4 surface receptors. From Human immunodeficiency virus type 1 group M subtype D (isolate Z2/CDC-Z34) (HIV-1).
   7061..7294    +  LTR            3' LTR (ΔU3): self-inactivating 3' long terminal repeat (LTR) from HIV-1
   7366..7487    +  polyA_signal   SV40 poly(A) signal: SV40 polyadenylation signal
   7506..7527    +  rep_origin     SV40 ori (fragment): SV40 origin of replication
   7527..73      +  rep_origin     SV40 ori (across the origin): SV40 origin of replication
