[The description below was written by a language model from this plasmid's Addgene catalogue record and pLannotate feature annotations shown in this document.]
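Description:
SFFV-ZNF101-Brd 175 is a third-generation-style, self-inactivating HIV-1 lentiviral transfer plasmid built on the SFFV-MCS backbone. It expresses the human zinc-finger transcription factor ZNF101 (also known as HZF12). In bacteria it is maintained through a high-copy ColE1/pUC origin and selected with ampicillin via the bla gene. The backbone also retains pBluescript-type remnants: an f1 origin, lac promoter/operator and lacZα fragments, and T7 and T3 promoters. The sequenced record is 7,589 nt, which matches the stated backbone size plus the 951 bp insert.

The viral cassette starts with an RSV promoter fused to a truncated 5' LTR, which drives genomic RNA production in packaging cells without Tat. This is followed by the Ψ packaging signal with a partial gag sequence, the RRE for Rev-dependent nuclear export, and the cPPT/CTS element, which aids nuclear import of the provirus. Inside the cassette, the spleen focus-forming virus promoter, which is strong in haematopoietic and many other mammalian cells, drives the ZNF101 coding sequence, cloned between flanking multiple-cloning-site remnants. A WPRE downstream enhances transcript stability and expression. According to the depositor, a construct-specific barcode sits after the WPRE at an XbaI site, although the feature table does not annotate it separately. The cassette ends with a ΔU3 3' LTR, followed by an SV40 polyadenylation signal and SV40 origin. No mammalian selection marker or fluorescent reporter is annotated.

The plasmid belongs to a barcoded transcription factor collection for combinatorial screening in immune cell reprogramming. Because the barcode lies within the expressed transcript, it presumably lets the delivered factor be identified in transduced cells by sequencing.
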