Addgene plasmid #219137: SFFV-ZNF101-Brd 175
Purpose: Transcription factor ZNF101 with a specific barcode assigned.
Depositing lab: Filipe Pereira. Depositing organization: Center for Neuroscience and Cell Biology, University of Coimbra. Publication: A combinatorial transcription factor screening platform for immune cell reprogramming. Kurochkin I, Altman AR, Caiado I, Pertiga-Cabral D, Halitzki E, Minaeva M, Zimmermannova O, Henriques-Oliveira L, Klein D, Nair M, Oliveira D, Cajal LR, Knittel R, Feick C, Ringner M, Martin M, Cirovic B, Pires CF, Rosa FF, Sitnicka E, Theis FJ, Pereira CF. Cell Syst. 2026 Jan 21;17(1):101457. doi: 10.1016/j.cels.2025.101457. Epub 2026 Jan 14. PubMed 41539305.
Backbone
  Vector backbone: SFFV-MCS
  Backbone size w/o insert (bp): 6638
  Vector type: Lentiviral
Growth in bacteria
  Bacterial resistance: Ampicillin, 100 μg/mL
  Growth temperature: 37°C
  Growth strain: NEB Stable
  Copy number: High Copy
Gene/Insert
  Gene/Insert name: ZNF101
  Species: H. sapiens (human)
  Insert size (bp): 951
  Entrez Gene: ZNF101 (a.k.a. HZF12)
  Promoter: The spleen focus-forming virus (SFFV) promoter
  Cloning method: Restriction Enzyme; 5′ cloning site Bsp119I (not destroyed); 3′ cloning site BstHI (not destroyed)
Terms and licenses: Academic/Nonprofit Terms; Industry Terms: Not Available to Industry
Depositor comments: Barcode sequence cloned into XbaI restriction site. Design of plasmid is as follows: SFFV-[TF sequence]-WPRE-[Barcode sequence].
How to cite: SFFV-ZNF101-Brd 175 was a gift from Filipe Pereira (Addgene plasmid # 219137 ; http://n2t.net/addgene:219137 ; RRID:Addgene_219137)
