>Addgene plasmid #219137 | SFFV-ZNF101-Brd 175 | depositor partial sequence | sequence record 427891 | TF ORF
ATGAGAGCTCATGCTGGACACAAACGATCTGAGTGTGGTGGGGAATGGAGAGAGACGCCCCGTAAACAGA
AACAACATGGGAAAGCCTCCATTTCCCCCAGTAGTGGTGCACGGCGCACAGTAACACCAACTCGAAAGAG
ACCTTATGAATGCAAGGTGTGCGGGAAAGCCTTTAATTCTCCCAATTTATTTCAAATCCATCAAAGAACT
CACACTGGAAAGAGGTCCTATAAATGTAGGGAAATAGTGAGAGCCTTCACAGTTTCCAGTTTCTTTCGAA
AACATGGAAAAATGCATACTGGAGAAAAACGCTATGAATGTAAATACTGTGGAAAACCTATCGATTATCC
CAGTTTATTTCAAATTCATGTTAGAACTCACACTGGAGAAAAACCTTACAAATGTAAACAATGTGGTAAA
GCCTTCATTTCCGCAGGTTACCTTCGGACACATGAAATCAGATCTCACGCGCTGGAGAAATCCCACCAAT
GTCAGGAATGTGGGAAAAAACTCAGTTGTTCCAGTTCCCTTCACAGACATGAAAGAACTCATAGTGGAGG
AAAACTCTACGAATGTCAAAAATGTGCCAAAGTCTTTAGATGTCCCACGTCCCTTCAAGCACATGAAAGA
GCTCACACTGGAGAAAGACCTTATGAATGTAATAAATGTGGTAAAACCTTCAATTATCCCAGTTGTTTTC
GAAGACATAAAAAAACTCATAGTGGAGAAAAGCCATATGAATGTACAAGGTGTGGTAAAGCCTTTGGGTG
GTGCAGTTCCCTCCGAAGACATGAAATGACTCACACTGGAGAAAAACCCTTTGATTGTAAACAGTGTGGT
AAAGTCTTTACTTTTTCAAATTACCTTAGACTTCATGAAAGAACTCATTTGGCCGGGCGTAGCCAGTGCT
TTGGCAGGAGGCAGGGGGATCACCTGAGCCCAGGAGTTTGA
