>Addgene plasmid #219137 | SFFV-ZNF101-Brd 175 | depositor partial sequence | sequence record 427892 | Barcode sequence
TGTACAATCTTGGTAGCGCT
